>Addgene plasmid #207890 | pAM751 | addgene full sequence | sequence record 413922 | Addgene NGS Result
GACGAAAGGGCCTCGTGATACGCCTATTTTTATAGGTTAATGTCATGATAATAATGGTTTCTTAGACGTC
AGGTGGCACTTTTCGGGGAAATGTGCGCGGAACCCCTATTTGTTTATTTTTCTAAATACATTCAAATATG
TATCCGCTCATGAGACAATAACCCTGATAAATGCTTCAATAATATTGAAAAAGGAAGAGTATGAGTATTC
AACATTTCCGTGTCGCCCTTATTCCCTTTTTTGCGGCATTTTGCCTTCCTGTTTTTGCTCACCCAGAAAC
GCTGGTGAAAGTAAAAGATGCTGAAGATCAGTTGGGTGCACGAGTGGGTTACATCGAACTGGATCTCAAC
AGCGGTAAGATCCTTGAGAGTTTTCGCCCCGAAGAACGTTTTCCAATGATGAGCACTTTTAAAGTTCTGC
TATGTGGCGCGGTATTATCCCGTATTGACGCCGGGCAAGAGCAACTCGGTCGCCGCATACACTATTCTCA
GAATGACTTGGTTGAGTACTCACCAGTCACAGAAAAGCATCTTACGGATGGCATGACAGTAAGAGAATTA
TGCAGTGCTGCCATAACCATGAGTGATAACACTGCGGCCAACTTACTTCTGACAACGATCGGAGGACCGA
AGGAGCTAACCGCTTTTTTGCACAACATGGGGGATCATGTAACTCGCCTTGATCGTTGGGAACCGGAGCT
GAATGAAGCCATACCAAACGACGAGCGTGACACCACGATGCCTGTAGCAATGGCAACAACGTTGCGCAAA
CTATTAACTGGCGAACTACTTACTCTAGCTTCCCGGCAACAATTAATAGACTGGATGGAGGCGGATAAAG
TTGCAGGACCACTTCTGCGCTCGGCCCTTCCGGCTGGCTGGTTTATTGCTGATAAATCTGGAGCCGGTGA
GCGTGGCTCTCGAGGTATCATTGCAGCACTGGGGCCAGATGGTAAGCCCTCCCGTATCGTAGTTATCTAC
ACGACGGGGAGTCAGGCAACTATGGATGAACGAAATAGACAGATCGCTGAGATAGGTGCCTCACTGATTA
AGCATTGGTAACTGTCAGACCAAGTTTACTCATATATACTTTAGATTGATTTAAAACTTCATTTTTAATT
TAAAAGGATCTAGGTGAAGATCCTTTTTGATAATCTCATGACCAAAATCCCTTAACGTGAGTTTTCGTTC
CACTGAGCGTCAGACCCCGTAGAAAAGATCAAAGGATCTTCTTGAGATCCTTTTTTTCTGCGCGTAATCT
GCTGCTTGCAAACAAAAAAACCACCGCTACCAGCGGTGGTTTGTTTGCCGGATCAAGAGCTACCAACTCT
TTTTCCGAAGGTAACTGGCTTCAGCAGAGCGCAGATACCAAATACTGTTCTTCTAGTGTAGCCGTAGTTA
GGCCACCACTTCAAGAACTCTGTAGCACCGCCTACATACCTCGCTCTGCTAATCCTGTTACCAGTGGCTG
CTGCCAGTGGCGATAAGTCGTGTCTTACCGGGTTGGACTCAAGACGATAGTTACCGGATAAGGCGCAGCG
GTCGGGCTGAACGGGGGGTTCGTGCACACAGCCCAGCTTGGAGCGAACGACCTACACCGAACTGAGATAC
CTACAGCGTGAGCTATGAGAAAGCGCCACGCTTCCCGAAGGGAGAAAGGCGGACAGGTATCCGGTAAGCG
GCAGGGTCGGAACAGGAGAGCGCACGAGGGAGCTTCCAGGGGGAAACGCCTGGTATCTTTATAGTCCTGT
CGGGTTTCGCCACCTCTGACTTGAGCGTCGATTTTTGTGATGCTCGTCAGGGGGGCGGAGCCTATGGAAA
AACGCCAGCAACGCGGCCTTTTTACGGTTCCTGGCCTTTTGCTGGCCTTTTGCTCACATGTTCTTTCCTG
CGTTATCCCCTGATTCTGTGGATAACCGTATTACCGCCTTTGAGTGAGCTGATACCGCTCGCCGCAGCCG
AACGACCGAGCGCAGCGAGTCAGTGAGCGAGGAAGCGGAAGAGCGCCCAATACGCAAACCGCCTCTCCCC
GCGCGTTGGCCGATTCATTAATGCAGCTGGCACGACAGGTTTCCCGACTGGAAAGCGGGCAGTGAGCGCA
ACGCAATTAATGTGAGTTAGCTCACTCATTAGGCACCCCAGGCTTTACACTTTATGCTTCCGGCTCGTAT
GTTGTGTGGAATTGTGAGCGGATAACAATTTCACACGAGCTATTTAGGTGACACTATAGAAGTGAAGCTT
GGTCTCATGACCAACGCTATCGGGTCATATTAACATGAGACCGAATTCTCGCCCTATAGTGAGTCGTATT
ACCTGGCCGTCGTTTTACAACGTCGTGACTGGGAAAACCCTGGCGTTACCCAACTTAATCGCCTTGCAGC
ACATCCCCCTTTCGCCAGCTGGCGTAATAGCGAAGAGGCCCGCACCGATCGCCCTTCCCAACAGTTGCGC
AGCCTGAATGGCGAATGGCGCCTGATGCGGTATTTTCTCCTTACGCATCTGTGCGGTATTTCACACCGCA
TATGGTGCACTCTCAGTACAATCTGCTCTGATGCCGCATAGTTAAGCCAGCCCCGACACCCGCCAACACC
CGCTGACGCGCCCTGACGGGCTTGTCTGCTCCCGGCATCCGCTTACAGACAAGCTGTGACCGTCTCCGGG
AGCTGCATGTGTCAGAGGTTTTCACCGTCATCACCGAAACGCGCGA
Features (pLannotate 1.2.2; 12 found; start..end, strand, type, name):
     96..200     +  promoter       AmpR promoter: bla
    201..1061    +  CDS            AmpR: β-lactamase; bla; confers resistance to ampicillin, carbenicillin, and related antibiotics
   1232..1820    +  rep_origin     ori: high-copy-number ColE1/pMB1/pBR322/pUC origin of replication
   2003..2095    +  CDS            lacI (fragment): lac repressor; lacI; The lac repressor binds to the lac operator to inhibit transcription in E. coli. This inhibition can be relieved by adding lactose or isopropyl-β-D-thiogalactopyranoside (IPTG).
   2108..2129    +  protein_bind   CAP binding site: CAP binding activates transcription in the presence of cAMP. E. coli catabolite activator protein
   2144..2174    +  promoter       lac promoter: promoter for the E. coli lac operon
   2182..2198    +  protein_bind   lac operator: The lac repressor binds to the lac operator to inhibit transcription in E. coli. This inhibition can be relieved by adding lactose or isopropyl-β-D-thiogalactopyranoside (IPTG). lac repressor encoded by lacI
   2212..2230    +  promoter       SP6 promoter: promoter for bacteriophage SP6 RNA polymerase
   2293..2311    -  promoter       T7 promoter: promoter for bacteriophage T7 RNA polymerase
   2313..2465    +  CDS            lacZα (fragment): LacZα fragment of β-galactosidase; lacZ fragment
   2471..2570    -  misc_feature   bom (fragment): basis of mobility region from pBR322
   2672..1       -  CDS            rop (fragment) (across the origin): Rop protein, which maintains plasmids at low copy number; rop
