[The description below was written by a language model from this plasmid's Addgene catalogue record and pLannotate feature annotations shown in this document.]
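Description:
pAM751 is a small (about 2.7 kb) Level 0 entry plasmid from the GreenGate 2.0 toolkit, a backwards-compatible extension of the GreenGate Golden Gate-style system that allows complex transcriptional units to be assembled and stacked. It is built on a pUC19 backbone and is maintained in E. coli at high copy number through the ColE1/pMB1-type pUC origin. Selection is by ampicillin resistance, conferred by the bla β-lactamase gene under its own promoter.

The payload is a synthetic 20-nucleotide dummy sequence occupying the A4 module position, which is defined by the four-base overhangs TGAC at the 5′ end and AACA at the 3′ end. In modular assembly schemes of this kind, the overhangs dictate the order in which parts ligate. A short inert dummy most plausibly serves as a placeholder that fills the A4 slot when no functional element is wanted there, so that neighbouring modules can still be joined, although the record itself only states the module type. The insert is too short to be annotated in the feature table, but it most likely lies in the roughly 60 bp gap between the SP6 and T7 promoters, which face each other in the cloning region.

The other annotated elements are backbone remnants: the CAP binding site, lac promoter and lac operator, and fragments of lacI, lacZα, bom and rop. None of them has a stated role in the module's function. The record does not name the type IIS enzyme or the cloning sites used to release the module.
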