Addgene plasmid #207890: pAM751
Purpose: Level 0 for A4 module (5' TGAC-3' AACA)
Depositing lab: Alexis Maizel. Depositing organization: Universitaet Heidelberg. Publication: GreenGate 2.0: Backwards compatible addons for assembly of complex transcriptional units and their stacking with GreenGate. Piepers M, Erbstein K, Reyes-Hernandez J, Song C, Tessi T, Petrasiunaite V, Faerber N, Distel K, Maizel A. PLoS One. 2023 Sep 8;18(9):e0290097. doi: 10.1371/journal.pone.0290097. eCollection 2023. PubMed 37682951.
Backbone
  Vector backbone: pUC19
  Vector type: Synthetic Biology
Growth in bacteria
  Bacterial resistance: Ampicillin, 100 μg/mL
  Growth temperature: 37°C
  Growth strain: DH5alpha
  Copy number: High Copy
Gene/Insert
  Gene/Insert name: dummy 20nt sequence
  Species: Synthetic
  Cloning method: Restriction Enzyme; 5′ cloning site Unknown (unknown if destroyed)
Terms and licenses: Academic/Nonprofit Terms; Industry Terms: Not Available to Industry
How to cite: pAM751 was a gift from Alexis Maizel (Addgene plasmid # 207890 ; http://n2t.net/addgene:207890 ; RRID:Addgene_207890)
